Addgene plasmid #18508: T4 Lysozyme E108-[A] WT*
Depositing lab: Brian Matthews. Depositing organization: University of Oregon.
Backbone
  Vector backbone: pHS1403
  Backbone size w/o insert (bp): 5000
  Vector type: Bacterial Expression
Growth in bacteria
  Bacterial resistance: Ampicillin, 100 μg/mL
  Growth temperature: 37°C
  Growth strain: DH5alpha
  Copy number: High Copy
Gene/Insert
  Gene/Insert name: T4 Lysozyme (alt name: 24 or 13)
  Species: Bacteriophage T4
  Insert size (bp): 600
  Mutation: E108-[A] WT*
  GenBank ID: NP_049736
  Entrez Gene: e (a.k.a. T4p123)
  Cloning method: Restriction Enzyme; 5′ cloning site BamHI (not destroyed); 3′ cloning site HindIII (not destroyed)
  Sequencing primers: 5′ na; 3′ GGCGTATCACGAGGCCC
Terms and licenses: Academic/Nonprofit Terms; Industry Terms: Not Available to Industry
Depositor comments: The BamHI site is 27 bp from the ATG and the HindIII site is 115 bp from the stop.
How to cite: T4 Lysozyme E108-[A] WT* was a gift from Brian Matthews (Addgene plasmid # 18508 ; http://n2t.net/addgene:18508 ; RRID:Addgene_18508)
