[The description below was written by a language model from this plasmid's Addgene catalogue record.]
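Description:
T4 Lysozyme E108-[A] WT* is a bacterial expression plasmid built on the pHS1403 backbone (about 5 kb without insert) that carries a mutant version of the bacteriophage T4 lysozyme gene (gene e). It is a high-copy plasmid propagated in E. coli under ampicillin selection. The record gives no feature table and does not name the origin of replication or the promoter that drives expression, so these details cannot be described beyond what the backbone name implies.

The insert is roughly 600 bp and sits between BamHI and HindIII sites, both of which were preserved during cloning. According to the depositor's note, the BamHI site lies 27 bp upstream of the start codon and the HindIII site 115 bp downstream of the stop codon, so the whole coding region with short flanking sequence can be excised or swapped as a cassette. The mutation is recorded as "E108-[A] WT*". The record does not define this notation. By the conventions commonly used for T4 lysozyme variants, it most plausibly denotes an alanine inserted after Glu108, made in the WT* background, which usually refers to the cysteine-free pseudo-wild-type protein. This reading is an interpretation rather than something stated in the record. No tags, fusion partners or reporters are listed.

The record does not state an intended use. A construct of this kind would be suited to producing the variant protein in bacteria, for example to compare its structure, stability or folding with the parent lysozyme.
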