>Addgene plasmid #18508 | T4 Lysozyme E108-[A] WT* | addgene partial sequence | sequence record 24294 | 3primeUP
TACTGAAAAAGCCCGCTCATTAGGCGGGCTCAGATCTGCTCATGTTTGACAGCTTATCATCGATAAGCTT
CGGCAATAAATTCTTGATATGTTTTCATATGTTTCCTTTAAATATTTTAATTAGTAATTGTCTATTCAAG
TAATTGTGAATATACTATCACAATTCCAAGAGAAAGTAAACAGCTTTATAGATTTTTATACGCGTCCCAA
GTGCCAGTTCTAAACGTTGTAATGACTCGTTTTGCGCGATTAGGTGTTTGATTATACCATCTACTTTTAG
CTAAGTTAACTGCTGCTTCATCCCAGCGTTTTTGTTGAAGCATACGTAAAGAGTTAGTAAATCCTGCCAC
ACCGGTTGCTTCTCCCATTTGGAAAACCATATTAATCAATGCAGCGCGACGAACCGCATCAAGAGAATCA
TAAACCGGTTTTAATTTAGCATTTCTCAGAATTCCGCGAACAGCAGCATCAACATCCTGATTAAAGAGTT
TTTCAGCCTCATCTTTTGTAATTACACCATTAGTATTACGCCCAATAGCTTTATCTAATTCAGATTTAGC
AGCATTAAGTGATGGACTTTTTGTAAGCAAATGACCGATGCCAATAGTGTAATAGCCTTCTGTGTCTTTA
TAGATTTTAAGTCTAAGACCTTCATCTATACGTAACATTTCAAATATATTCATAATACCTCCTAAGCATC
GATGGATCCTGTTTCCTGTGTGAATTGTTATCCGCTCACAATTCCACACATTATACGAGCCGATGATNAT
TGTCAACAGGGGATGGGGAGTAAGCTGATCCTGTTCCTGTG
